>Addgene plasmid #77238 | MYLK2 gRNA (BRDN0001148218) | addgene full sequence | sequence record 187378 | Addgene Assembled Sequence
CCCGGGTGCAAAGATGGATAAAGTTTTAAACAGAGAGGAATCTTTGCAGCTAATGGACCTTCTAGGTCTT
GAAAGGAGTGGGAATTGGCTCCGGTGCCCGTCAGTGGGCAGAGCGCACATCGCCCACAGTCCCCGAGAAG
TTGGGGGGAGGGGTCGGCAATTGATCCGGTGCCTAGAGAAGGTGGCGCGGGGTAAACTGGGAAAGTGATG
TCGTGTACTGGCTCCGCCTTTTTCCCGAGGGTGGGGGAGAACCGTATATAAGTGCAGTAGTCGCCGTGAA
CGTTCTTTTTCGCAACGGGTTTGCCGCCAGAACACAGGTAAGTGCCGTGTGTGGTTCCCGCGGGCCTGGC
CTCTTTACGGGTTATGGCCCTTGCGTGCCTTGAATTACTTCCACCTGGCTGCAGTACGTGATTCTTGATC
CCGAGCTTCGGGTTGGAAGTGGGTGGGAGAGTTCGAGGCCTTGCGCTTAAGGAGCCCCTTCGCCTCGTGC
TTGAGTTGAGGCCTGGCCTGGGCGCTGGGGCCGCCGCGTGCGAATCTGGTGGCACCTTCGCGCCTGTCTC
GCTGCTTTCGATAAGTCTCTAGCCATTTAAAATTTTTGATGACCTGCTGCGACGCTTTTTTTCTGGCAAG
ATAGTCTTGTAAATGCGGGCCAAGATCTGCACACTGGTATTTCGGTTTTTGGGGCCGCGGGCGGCGACGG
GGCCCGTGCGTCCCAGCGCACATGTTCGGCGAGGCGGGGCCTGCGAGCGCGGCCACCGAGAATCGGACGG
GGGTAGTCTCAAGCTGGCCGGCCTGCTCTGGTGCCTGGCCTCGCGCCGCCGTGTATCGCCCCGCCCTGGG
CGGCAAGGCTGGCCCGGTCGGCACCAGTTGCGTGAGCGGAAAGATGGCCGCTTCCCGGCCCTGCTGCAGG
GAGCTCAAAATGGAGGACGCGGCGCTCGGGAGAGCGGGCGGGTGAGTCACCCACACAAAGGAAAAGGGCC
TTTCCGTCCTCAGCCGTCGCTTCATGTGACTCCACGGAGTACCGGGCGCCGTCCAGGCACCTCGATTAGT
TCTCGAGCTTTTGGAGTACGTCGTCTTTAGGTTGGGGGGAGGGGTTTTATGCGATGGAGTTTCCCCACAC
TGAGTGGGTGGAGACTGAAGTTAGGCCAGCTTGGCACTTGATGTAATTCTCCTTGGAATTTGCCCTTTTT
GAGTTTGGATCTTGGTTCATTCTCAAGCCTCAGACAGTGGTTCAAAGTTTTTTTCTTCCATTTCAGGTGT
CGTGACGTACGGCCACCATGACCGAGTACAAGCCCACGGTGCGCCTCGCCACCCGCGACGACGTCCCCAG
GGCCGTACGCACCCTCGCCGCCGCGTTCGCCGACTACCCCGCCACGCGCCACACCGTCGATCCGGACCGC
CACATCGAGCGGGTCACCGAGCTGCAAGAACTCTTCCTCACGCGCGTCGGGCTCGACATCGGCAAGGTGT
GGGTCGCGGACGACGGCGCCGCCGTGGCGGTCTGGACCACGCCGGAGAGCGTCGAAGCGGGGGCGGTGTT
CGCCGAGATCGGCCCGCGCATGGCCGAGTTGAGCGGTTCCCGGCTGGCCGCGCAGCAACAGATGGAAGGC
CTCCTGGCGCCGCACCGGCCCAAGGAGCCCGCGTGGTTCCTGGCCACCGTCGGAGTCTCGCCCGACCACC
AGGGCAAGGGTCTGGGCAGCGCCGTCGTGCTCCCCGGAGTGGAGGCGGCCGAGCGCGCCGGGGTGCCCGC
CTTCCTGGAGACCTCCGCGCCCCGCAACCTCCCCTTCTACGAGCGGCTCGGCTTCACCGTCACCGCCGAC
GTCGAGGTGCCCGAAGGACCGCGCACCTGGTGCATGACCCGCAAGCCCGGTGCCTGAACGCGTTAAGTCG
ACAATCAACCTCTGGATTACAAAATTTGTGAAAGATTGACTGGTATTCTTAACTATGTTGCTCCTTTTAC
GCTATGTGGATACGCTGCTTTAATGCCTTTGTATCATGCTATTGCTTCCCGTATGGCTTTCATTTTCTCC
TCCTTGTATAAATCCTGGTTGCTGTCTCTTTATGAGGAGTTGTGGCCCGTTGTCAGGCAACGTGGCGTGG
TGTGCACTGTGTTTGCTGACGCAACCCCCACTGGTTGGGGCATTGCCACCACCTGTCAGCTCCTTTCCGG
GACTTTCGCTTTCCCCCTCCCTATTGCCACGGCGGAACTCATCGCCGCCTGCCTTGCCCGCTGCTGGACA
GGGGCTCGGCTGTTGGGCACTGACAATTCCGTGGTGTTGTCGGGGAAATCATCGTCCTTTCCTTGGCTGC
TCGCCTGTGTTGCCACCTGGATTCTGCGCGGGACGTCCTTCTGCTACGTCCCTTCGGCCCTCAATCCAGC
GGACCTTCCTTCCCGCGGCCTGCTGCCGGCTCTGCGGCCTCTTCCGCGTCTTCGCCTTCGCCCTCAGACG
AGTCGGATCTCCCTTTGGGCCGCCTCCCCGCGTCGACTTTAAGACCAATGACTTACAAGGCAGCTGTAGA
TCTTAGCCACTTTTTAAAAGAAAAGGGGGGACTGGAAGGGCTAATTCACTCCCAACGAAGACAAGATCTG
CTTTTTGCTTGTACTGGGTCTCTCTGGTTAGACCAGATCTGAGCCTGGGAGCTCTCTGGCTAACTAGGGA
ACCCACTGCTTAAGCCTCAATAAAGCTTGCCTTGAGTGCTTCAAGTAGTGTGTGCCCGTCTGTTGTGTGA
CTCTGGTAACTAGAGATCCCTCAGACCCTTTTAGTCAGTGTGGAAAATCTCTAGCAGTACGTATAGTAGT
TCATGTCATCTTATTATTCAGTATTTATAACTTGCAAAGAAATGAATATCAGAGAGTGAGAGGAACTTGT
TTATTGCAGCTTATAATGGTTACAAATAAAGCAATAGCATCACAAATTTCACAAATAAAGCATTTTTTTC
ACTGCATTCTAGTTGTGGTTTGTCCAAACTCATCAATGTATCTTATCATGTCTGGCTCTAGCTATCCCGC
CCCTAACTCCGCCCATCCCGCCCCTAACTCCGCCCAGTTCCGCCCATTCTCCGCCCCATGGCTGACTAAT
TTTTTTTATTTATGCAGAGGCCGAGGCCGCCTCGGCCTCTGAGCTATTCCAGAAGTAGTGAGGAGGCTTT
TTTGGAGGCCTAGGGACGTACCCAATTCGCCCTATAGTGAGTCGTATTACGCGCGCTCACTGGCCGTCGT
TTTACAACGTCGTGACTGGGAAAACCCTGGCGTTACCCAACTTAATCGCCTTGCAGCACATCCCCCTTTC
GCCAGCTGGCGTAATAGCGAAGAGGCCCGCACCGATCGCCCTTCCCAACAGTTGCGCAGCCTGAATGGCG
AATGGG
[124 nt withheld, positions 3367-3490]
C
[91 nt withheld, positions 3492-3582]
A
[49 nt withheld, positions 3584-3632]
CCTTTGACGTTGGAGTCCACGTTCTTT
[37 nt withheld, positions 3660-3696]
ACCCTATCTCGGTCTATTCTTTTGATTTATAAGGGATTTTGCCGATTTCGGCCTATTGGTTAAAAAATGA
GCTGATTTAACAAAAATTTAACGCGAATTTTAACAAAATATTAACGCTTACAATTTAGGTGGCACTTTTC
GGGGAAATGTGCGCGGAACCCCTATTTGTTTATTTTTCTAAATACATTCAAATATGTATCCGCTCATGAG
ACAATAACCCTGATAAATGCTTCAATAATATTGAAAAAGGAAGAGTATGAGTATTCAACATTTCCGTGTC
GCCCTTATTCCCTTTTTTGCGGCATTTTGCCTTCCTGTTTTTGCTCACCCAGAAACGCTGGTGAAAGTAA
AAGATGCTGAAGATCAGTTGGGTGCACGAGTGGGTTACATCGAACTGGATCTCAACAGCGGTAAGATCCT
TGAGAGTTTTCGCCCCGAAGAACGTTTTCCAATGATGAGCACTTTTAAAGTTCTGCTATGTGGCGCGGTA
TTATCCCGTATTGACGCCGGGCAAGAGCAACTCGGTCGCCGCATACACTATTCTCAGAATGACTTGGTTG
AGTACTCACCAGTCACAGAAAAGCATCTTACGGATGGCATGACAGTAAGAGAATTATGCAGTGCTGCCAT
AACCATGAGTGATAACACTGCGGCCAACTTACTTCTGACAACGATCGGAGGACCGAAGGAGCTAACCGCT
TTTTTGCACAACATGGGGGATCATGTAACTCGCCTTGATCGTTGGGAACCGGAGCTGAATGAAGCCATAC
CAAACGACGAGCGTGACACCACGATGCCTGTAGCAATGGCAACAACGTTGCGCAAACTATTAACTGGCGA
ACTACTTACTCTAGCTTCCCGGCAACAATTAATAGACTGGATGGAGGCGGATAAAGTTGCAGGACCACTT
CTGCGCTCGGCCCTTCCGGCTGGCTGGTTTATTGCTGATAAATCTGGAGCCGGTGAGCGTGGGTCTCGCG
GTATCATTGCAGCACTGGGGCCAGATGGTAAGCCCTCCCGTATCGTAGTTATCTACACGACGGGGAGTCA
GGCAACTATGGATGAACGAAATAGACAGATCGCTGAGATAGGTGCCTCACTGATTAAGCATTGGTAACTG
TCAGACCAAGTTTACTCATATATACTTTAGATTGATTTAAAACTTCATTTTTAATTTAAAAGGATCTAGG
TGAAGATCCTTTTTGATAATCTCATGACCAAAATCCCTTAACGTGAGTTTTCGTTCCACTGAGCGTCAGA
CCCCGTAGAAAAGATCAAAGGATCTTCTTGAGATCCTTTTTTTCTGCGCGTAATCTGCTGCTTGCAAACA
AAAAAACCACCGCTACCAGCGGTGGTTTGTTTGCCGGATCAAGAGCTACCAACTCTTTTTCCGAAGGTAA
CTGGCTTCAGCAGAGCGCAGATACCAAATACTGTTCTTCTAGTGTAGCCGTAGTTAGGCCACCACTTCAA
GAACTCTGTAGCACCGCCTACATACCTCGCTCTGCTAATCCTGTTACCAGTGGCTGCTGCCAGTGGCGAT
AAGTCGTGTCTTACCGGGTTGGACTCAAGACGATAGTTACCGGATAAGGCGCAGCGGTCGGGCTGAACGG
GGGGTTCGTGCACACAGCCCAGCTTGGAGCGAACGACCTACACCGAACTGAGATACCTACAGCGTGAGCT
ATGAGAAAGCGCCACGCTTCCCGAAGGGAGAAAGGCGGACAGGTATCCGGTAAGCGGCAGGGTCGGAACA
GGAGAGCGCACGAGGGAGCTTCCAGGGGGAAACGCCTGGTATCTTTATAGTCCTGTCGGGTTTCGCCACC
TCTGACTTGAGCGTCGATTTTTGTGATGCTCGTCAGGGGGGCGGAGCCTATGGAAAAACGCCAGCAACGC
GGCCTTTTTACGGTTCCTGGCCTTTTGCTGGCCTTTTGCTCACATGTTCTTTCCTGCGTTATCCCCTGAT
TCTGTGGATAACCGTATTACCGCCTTTGAGTGAGCTGATACCGCTCGCCGCAGCCGAACGACCGAGCGCA
GCGAGTCAGTGAGCGAGGAAGCGGAAGAGCGCCCAATACGCAAACCGCCTCTCCCCGCGCGTTGGCCGAT
TCATTAATGCAGCTGGCACGACAGGTTTCCCGACTGGAAAGCGGGCAGTGAGCGCAACGCAATTAATGTG
AGTTAGCTCACTCATTAGGCACCCCAGGCTTTACACTTTATGCTTCCGGCTCGTATGTTGTGTGGAATTG
TGAGCGGATAACAATTTCACACAGGAAACAGCTATGACCATGATTACGCCAAGCGCGCAATTAACCCTCA
CTAAAGGGAACAAAAGCTGGAGCTGCAAGCTTAATGTAGTCTTATGCAATACTCTTGTAGTCTTGCAACA
TGGTAACGATGAGTTAGCAACATGCCTTACAAGGAGAGAAAAAGCACCGTGCATGCCGATTGGTGGAAGT
AAGGTGGTACGATCGTGCCTTATTAGGAAGGCAACAGACGGGTCTGACATGGATTGGACGAACCACTGAA
TTGCCGCATTGCAGAGATATTGTATTTAAGTGCCTAGCTCGATACATAAACGGGTCTCTCTGGTTAGACC
AGATCTGAGCCTGGGAGCTCTCTGGCTAACTAGGGAACCCACTGCTTAAGCCTCAATAAAGCTTGCCTTG
AGTGCTTCAAGTAGTGTGTGCCCGTCTGTTGTGTGACTCTGGTAACTAGAGATCCCTCAGACCCTTTTAG
TCAGTGTGGAAAATCTCTAGCAGTGGCGCCCGAACAGGGACTTGAAAGCGAAAGGGAAACCAGAGGAGCT
CTCTCGACGCAGGACTCGGCTTGCTGAAGCGCGCACGGCAAGAGGCGAGGGGCGGCGACTGGTGAGTACG
CCAAAAATTTTGACTAGCGGAGGCTAGAAGGAGAGAGATGGGTGCGAGAGCGTCAGTATTAAGCGGGGGA
GAATTAGATCGCGATGGGAAAAAATTCGGTTAAGGCCAGGGGGAAAGAAAAAATATAAATTAAAACATAT
AGTATGGGCAAGCAGGGAGCTAGAACGATTCGCAGTTAATCCTGGCCTGTTAGAAACATCAGAAGGCTGT
AGACAAATACTGGGACAGCTACAACCATCCCTTCAGACAGGATCAGAAGAACTTAGATCATTATATAATA
CAGTAGCAACCCTCTATTGTGTGCATCAAAGGATAGAGATAAAAGACACCAAGGAAGCTTTAGACAAGAT
AGAGGAAGAGCAAAACAAAAGTAAGACCACCGCACAGCAAGCGGCCGCTGATCTTCAGACCTGGAGGAGG
AGATATGAGGGACAATTGGAGAAGTGAATTATATAAATATAAAGTAGTAAAAATTGAACCATTAGGAGTA
GCACCCACCAAGGCAAAGAGAAGAGTGGTGCAGAGAGAAAAAAGAGCAGTGGGAATAGGAGCTTTGTTCC
TTGGGTTCTTGGGAGCAGCAGGAAGCACTATGGGCGCAGCGTCAATGACGCTGACGGTACAGGCCAGACA
ATTATTGTCTGGTATAGTGCAGCAGCAGAACAATTTGCTGAGGGCTATTGAGGCGCAACAGCATCTGTTG
CAACTCACAGTCTGGGGCATCAAGCAGCTCCAGGCAAGAATCCTGGCTGTGGAAAGATACCTAAAGGATC
AACAGCTCCTGGGGATTTGGGGTTGCTCTGGAAAACTCATTTGCACCACTGCTGTGCCTTGGAATGCTAG
TTGGAGTAATAAATCTCTGGAACAGATTTGGAATCACACGACCTGGATGGAGTGGGACAGAGAAATTAAC
AATTACACAAGCTTAATACACTCCTTAATTGAAGAATCGCAAAACCAGCAAGAAAAGAATGAACAAGAAT
TATTGGAATTAGATAAATGGGCAAGTTTGTGGAATTGGTTTAACATAACAAATTGGCTGTGGTATATAAA
ATTATTCATAATGATAGTAGGAGGCTTGGTAGGTTTAAGAATAGTTTTTGCTGTACTTTCTATAGTGAAT
AGAGTTAGGCAGGGATATTCACCATTATCGTTTCAGACCCACCTCCCAACCCCGAGGGGACCCAGAGAGG
GCCTATTTCCCATGATTCCTTCATATTTGCATATACGATACAAGGCTGTTAGAGAGATAATTAGAATTAA
TTTGACTGTAAACACAAAGATATTAGTACAAAATACGTGACGTAGAAAGTAATAATTTCTTGGGTAGTTT
GCAGTTTTAAAATTATGTTTTAAAATGGACTATCATATGCTTACCGTAACTTGAAAGTATTTCGATTTCT
TGGCTTTATATATCTTGTGGAAAGGACGAAACACCGTGGCTGGCCTGGGATCCGTGGTTTTAGAGCTAGA
AATAGCAAGTTAAAATAAGGCTAGTCCGTTATCAACTTGAAAAAGTGGCACCGAGTCGGTGCTTTTTTAA
GCTTGGCGTAACTAGATCTTGAGACAAATGGCAGTATTCATCCACAATTTTAAAAGAAAAGGGGGGATTG
GGGGGTACAGTGCAGGGGAAAGAATAGTAGACATAATAGCAACAGACATACAAACTAAAGAATTACAAAA
ACAAATTACAAAAATTCAAAATTTTCGGGTTTATTACAGGGACAGCAGAGATCCACTTTGGCGCCGGCTC
GAGGGGG
Features (pLannotate 1.2.2; 29 found; start..end, strand, type, name):
     14..80      +  CDS            small t antigen (fragment): SV40 (simian virus 40) small t antigen
    106..317     +  promoter       EF-1α core promoter: core promoter for human elongation factor EF-1α
    318..1256    +  intron         EF-1α intron A: intron upstream of the start codon of human EF-1α
   1278..1877    +  CDS            PuroR (fragment): puromycin N-acetyltransferase; pac from Streptomyces; confers resistance to puromycin
   1893..2481    +  misc_feature   WPRE: woodchuck hepatitis virus posttranscriptional regulatory element
   2532..2551    +  misc_feature   cPPT/CTS (fragment): central polypurine tract and central termination sequence of HIV-1
   2553..2786    +  LTR            3' LTR (ΔU3): self-inactivating 3' long terminal repeat (LTR) from HIV-1
   2864..2985    +  polyA_signal   SV40 poly(A) signal: SV40 polyadenylation signal
   3025..3160    +  rep_origin     SV40 ori: SV40 origin of replication
   3181..3199    -  promoter       T7 promoter: promoter for bacteriophage T7 RNA polymerase
   3207..3362    +  CDS            lacZα (fragment): LacZα fragment of β-galactosidase; lacZ fragment
   3367..3795    +  rep_origin     f1 ori (sequence partly withheld): f1 bacteriophage origin of replication; arrow indicates direction of (+) strand synthesis
   3848..3952    +  promoter       AmpR promoter: bla
   3953..4813    +  CDS            AmpR: β-lactamase; bla; confers resistance to ampicillin, carbenicillin, and related antibiotics
   4984..5572    +  rep_origin     ori: high-copy-number ColE1/pMB1/pBR322/pUC origin of replication
   5755..5847    +  CDS            lacI (fragment): lac repressor; lacI; The lac repressor binds to the lac operator to inhibit transcription in E. coli. This inhibition can be relieved by adding lactose or isopropyl-β-D-thiogalactopyranoside (IPTG).
   5860..5881    +  protein_bind   CAP binding site: CAP binding activates transcription in the presence of cAMP. E. coli catabolite activator protein
   5896..5926    +  promoter       lac promoter: promoter for the E. coli lac operon
   5934..5950    +  protein_bind   lac operator: The lac repressor binds to the lac operator to inhibit transcription in E. coli. This inhibition can be relieved by adding lactose or isopropyl-β-D-thiogalactopyranoside (IPTG). lac repressor encoded by lacI
   5995..6013    +  promoter       T3 promoter: promoter for bacteriophage T3 RNA polymerase
   6041..6267    +  promoter       RSV promoter: Rous sarcoma virus enhancer/promoter
   6268..6448    +  LTR            5' LTR (truncated): truncated 5' long terminal repeat (LTR) from HIV-1
   6495..6620    +  misc_feature   HIV-1 Ψ: packaging signal of human immunodeficiency virus type 1
   6604..6967    +  CDS            HIV-1 gag (fragment): gag protein from human immunodeficiency virus 1; gag
   7113..7346    +  misc_feature   RRE: The Rev response element (RRE) of HIV-1 allows for Rev-dependent mRNA export from the nucleus to the cytoplasm.
   7723..7749    +  CDS            Rev (fragment): human immunodeficiency virus 1 (HIV-1) Rev protein; rev; enhances nuclear export of unspliced and incompletely spliced viral mRNAs
   7753..7993    +  promoter       U6 promoter: RNA polymerase III promoter for human U6 snRNA
   8023..8098    +  misc_RNA       gRNA scaffold: guide RNA scaffold for the Streptococcus pyogenes CRISPR/Cas9 system
   8154..8271    +  misc_feature   cPPT/CTS: central polypurine tract and central termination sequence of HIV-1
