[The description below was written by a language model from this plasmid's Addgene catalogue record and pLannotate feature annotations shown in this document.]
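Description:
MYLK2 gRNA (BRDN0001148218) is a third-generation lentiviral CRISPR guide plasmid built on the lentiGuide-Puro backbone and carrying a single guide RNA directed against human MYLK2, the myosin light chain kinase 2 gene (also known as skMLCK), designed against its RefSeq transcript. It is one clone from a human kinome gRNA collection. In bacteria it is maintained through a high-copy ColE1/pUC-type origin with ampicillin selection from the bla gene. The backbone also retains an f1 origin, an SV40 origin and poly(A) signal, and remnants of lac and T7/T3 cloning-vector sequence that play no part in the payload.

The transfer cassette is framed by an RSV promoter fused to a truncated HIV-1 5' LTR, which makes genomic RNA production Tat-independent, and by a self-inactivating ΔU3 3' LTR. Between them lie the Ψ packaging signal with a partial gag sequence, the Rev response element for nuclear export of the full-length viral RNA, and a cPPT/CTS that aids nuclear import of the reverse-transcribed genome. A human U6 RNA polymerase III promoter drives the MYLK2 spacer fused to the Streptococcus pyogenes Cas9 gRNA scaffold. Downstream, the EF-1α core promoter with its intron A expresses puromycin N-acetyltransferase so that transduced mammalian cells can be selected, and a WPRE enhances expression of that transcript.

The plasmid does not encode Cas9, so it is intended for use alongside a separate Cas9 lentivirus or in cell lines that already express Cas9. In that setting the guide directs cleavage at MYLK2, typically for gene knockout studies.
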