Addgene plasmid #77238: MYLK2 gRNA (BRDN0001148218)
Purpose: 3rd generation lentiviral gRNA plasmid targeting human MYLK2
Depositing lab: John Doench & David Root. Depositing organization: Broad Institute. Publication: Optimized sgRNA design to maximize activity and minimize off-target effects of CRISPR-Cas9. Doench JG, Fusi N, Sullender M, Hegde M, Vaimberg EW, Donovan KF, Smith I, Tothova Z, Wilen C, Orchard R, Virgin HW, Listgarten J, Root DE. Nat Biotechnol. 2016 Jan 18. doi: 10.1038/nbt.3437. PubMed 26780180.
Backbone
  Vector backbone: lentiGuide-Puro
  Backbone manufacturer: Zhang Lab (Addgene plasmid # 52963)
  Vector type: Mammalian Expression, Lentiviral, CRISPR
  Selectable markers: Puromycin
Growth in bacteria
  Bacterial resistance: Ampicillin, 100 μg/mL
  Growth temperature: 37°C
  Growth strain: DH5alpha
  Copy number: High Copy
Gene/Insert
  Gene/Insert name: MYLK2 (alt names: MYLK2; NM_033118.3)
  gRNA/shRNA sequence: TGGCTGGCCTGGGATCCGTG
  Species: H. sapiens (human)
  Entrez Gene: MYLK2 (a.k.a. KMLC, MLCK, MLCK2, skMLCK)
  Promoter: hU6
  Cloning method: Unknown
  Sequencing primers: 5′ U6-F; 3′ pS2-R
Terms and licenses: Academic/Nonprofit Terms; Industry Terms: Not Available to Industry
Depositor comments: The gRNA was designed to target the following Genbank reference sequence(s): NM_033118.3. Note that this plasmid does NOT contain Cas9. It should be used in conjunction with lentiCas9-Blast (Addgene #52962) or otherwise with cell lines already expressing Cas9. Browse the full kinome gRNA library at http://www.addgene.org/pooled-library/broadgpp-human-kinome/ or visit http://www.broadinstitute.org/rnai/public/ for detailed protocols and information.
How to cite: MYLK2 gRNA (BRDN0001148218) was a gift from John Doench & David Root (Addgene plasmid # 77238 ; http://n2t.net/addgene:77238 ; RRID:Addgene_77238)
