>Addgene plasmid #77238 | MYLK2 gRNA (BRDN0001148218) | depositor partial sequence | sequence record 144698 | Target Sequence
TGGCTGGCCTGGGATCCGTG
