>Addgene plasmid #77238 | MYLK2 gRNA (BRDN0001148218) | addgene partial sequence | sequence record 187377 | hU6-F
CTTTTAAAATTATGTTTTAAAATGGACTATCATATGCTTACCGTAACTTGAAAGTATTTCGATTTCTTGG
CTTTATATATCTTGTGGAAAGGACGAAACACCGTGGCTGGCCTGGGATCCGTGGTTTTAGAGCTAGAAAT
AGCAAGTTAAAATAAGGCTAGTCCGTTATCAACTTGAAAAAGTGGCACCGAGTCGGTGCTTTTTTAAGCT
TGGCGTAACTAGATCTTGAGACAAATGGCAGTATTCATCCACAATTTTAAAAGAAAAGGGGGGATTGGGG
GGTACAGTGCAGGGGAAAGAATAGTAGACATAATAGCAACAGACATACAAACTAAAGAATTACAAAAACA
AATTACAAAAATTCAAAATTTTCGGGTTTATTACAGGGACAGCAGAGATCCACTTTGGCGCCGGCTCGAG
GGGGCCCGGGTGCAAAGATGGATAAAGTTTTAAACAGAGAGGAATCTTTGCAGCTAATGGACCTTCTAGG
TCTTGAAAGGAGTGGGAATTGGCTCCGGTGCCCGTCAGTGGGCAGAGCGCACATCGCCCACAGTCCCCGA
GAAGTTGGGG
